Addgene plasmid #128348: pCIneoLuc-PP1A
Purpose: Vector for LUMIER assay
Depositing lab: Yutaka Hata. Depositing organization: Institute of Science Tokyo. Publication: A cell-based screening for TAZ activators identifies ethacridine, a widely used antiseptic and abortifacient, as a compound that promotes dephosphorylation of TAZ and inhibits adipogenesis in C3H10T1/2 cells. Kawano S, Maruyama J, Nagashima S, Inami K, Qiu W, Iwasa H, Nakagawa K, Ishigami-Yuasa M, Kagechika H, Nishina H, Hata Y. J Biochem. 2015 May 14. pii: mvv051. 10.1093/jb/mvv051 PubMed 25979969.
Backbone
  Vector backbone: pCIneo
  Backbone manufacturer: Promega
  Backbone size w/o insert (bp): 5700
  Vector type: Mammalian Expression
  Selectable markers: Neomycin (select with G418)
Growth in bacteria
  Bacterial resistance: Ampicillin, 100 μg/mL
  Growth temperature: 37°C
  Growth strain: DH5alpha
  Copy number: High Copy
Gene/Insert
  Gene/Insert name: PP1A (alt name: PPP1CA)
  Species: H. sapiens (human)
  Insert size (bp): 1000
  GenBank ID: 5499
  Entrez Gene: PPP1CA (a.k.a. PP-1A, PP1A, PP1alpha, PPP1A)
  Tag / fusion protein: Luciferase (N terminal on backbone)
Terms and licenses: Academic/Nonprofit Terms; Industry Terms: Not Available to Industry
Depositor comments: The PP1A insert contains a T778A difference compared to the NCBI reference.
How to cite: pCIneoLuc-PP1A was a gift from Yutaka Hata (Addgene plasmid # 128348 ; http://n2t.net/addgene:128348 ; RRID:Addgene_128348)
