[The description below was written by a language model from this plasmid's Addgene catalogue record and pLannotate feature annotations shown in this document.]
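Description:
pCIneoLuc-PP1A is a mammalian expression plasmid built on the pCIneo backbone, in which human PPP1CA (the catalytic subunit alpha of protein phosphatase 1, also called PP1A) is fused to the C-terminus of firefly luciferase (the enhanced luc+ version). The annotated full sequence is about 8.1 kb. It is maintained in E. coli as a high-copy plasmid through a ColE1/pUC-type origin with ampicillin resistance (β-lactamase). An f1 origin is also present, which would allow single-stranded DNA production. For mammalian cells, an SV40 enhancer/early promoter drives the neo gene followed by a synthetic polyadenylation signal, so that stable transfectants can be selected with G418.

The expression cassette starts with the CMV immediate early enhancer and promoter, which span the numbering origin of the circular map. Next comes the chimeric β-globin/immunoglobulin intron, which generally improves expression of cDNA inserts. A T7 promoter lies just upstream of the luciferase coding sequence and could support in vitro transcription. The luciferase and PPP1CA reading frames are separated by only a few bases, consistent with a single fusion protein, and are followed by a T3 promoter fragment and the SV40 late polyadenylation signal. The depositor notes that the PP1A insert differs from the NCBI reference at one position (T778A).

The stated purpose is the LUMIER assay, a luminescence-based co-immunoprecipitation method. A luciferase-tagged protein is co-expressed with an affinity-tagged partner, and their interaction is measured as luciferase activity recovered in the pulldown. Here the plasmid supplies PP1A as the luciferase-tagged partner. The associated publication concerns dephosphorylation of TAZ, but the record does not name the interaction partners tested.
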