Features (pLannotate 1.2.2; 20 found; start..end, strand, type, name):
      1..212     +  promoter       CMV promoter: human cytomegalovirus (CMV) immediate early promoter
    373..505     +  intron         chimeric intron: chimera between introns from human β-globin and immunoglobulin heavy chain genes
    550..568     +  promoter       T7 promoter: promoter for bacteriophage T7 RNA polymerase
    578..2227    +  CDS            luciferase: firefly luciferase; luc+; enhanced luc+ version of the luciferase gene
   2234..3223    +  CDS            PPP1CA: PP1A_HUMAN - Also known as PPP1A. Experimental evidence at protein level: Swiss-Prot protein existence level 1. (Microbial infection) Necessary for alphaviruses replication. From Homo sapiens (Human).
   3247..3264    -  promoter       T3 promoter (fragment): promoter for bacteriophage T3 RNA polymerase
   3282..3403    -  polyA_signal   SV40 poly(A) signal: SV40 polyadenylation signal
   3426..3494    -  CDS            large T antigen (fragment): large T antigen from SV40 (simian virus 40)
   3518..3585    +  CDS            lacZα (fragment): LacZα fragment of β-galactosidase; lacZ fragment
   3589..4017    +  rep_origin     f1 ori (sequence partly withheld): f1 bacteriophage origin of replication; arrow indicates direction of (+) strand synthesis
   4045..4096    -  misc_feature   bom (fragment): basis of mobility region from pBR322
   4161..4518    +  promoter       SV40 promoter: SV40 enhancer and early promoter
   4569..5360    +  CDS            neo: KKA2_KLEPN - Also known as kan, nptII. Experimental evidence at protein level: Swiss-Prot protein existence level 1. Resistance to kanamycin, neomycin, paromomycin, ribostamycin, butirosin and gentamicin B. From Klebsiella pneumoniae.
   5427..5475    +  polyA_signal   poly(A) signal: synthetic polyadenylation signal
   5495..5549    -  misc_feature   bom (fragment): basis of mobility region from pBR322
   5651..5686    -  CDS            rop (fragment): Rop protein, which maintains plasmids at low copy number; rop
   5781..5885    +  promoter       AmpR promoter: bla
   5886..6746    +  CDS            AmpR: β-lactamase; bla; confers resistance to ampicillin, carbenicillin, and related antibiotics
   6917..7505    +  rep_origin     ori: high-copy-number ColE1/pMB1/pBR322/pUC origin of replication
   7718..8095    +  enhancer       CMV enhancer: human cytomegalovirus immediate early enhancer
>Addgene plasmid #128348 | pCIneoLuc-PP1A | addgene full sequence | sequence record 252752 | Addgene NGS Result
GTGATGCGGTTTTGGCAGTACACCAATGGGCGTGGATAGCGGTTTGACTCACGGGGATTTCCAAGTCTCC
ACCCCATTGACGTCAATGGGAGTTTGTTTTGGCACCAAAATCAACGGGACTTTCCAAAATGTCGTAACAA
CTGCGATCGCCCGCCCCGTTGACGCAAATGGGCGGTAGGCGTGTACGGTGGGAGGTCTATATAAGCAGAG
CTCGTTTAGTGAACCGTCAGATCACTAGAAGCTTTATTGCGGTAGTTTATCACAGTTAAATTGCTAACGC
AGTCAGTGCTTCTGACACAACAGTCTCGAACTTAAGCTGCAGTGACTCTCTTAAGGTAGCCTTGCAGAAG
TTGGTCGTGAGGCACTGGGCAGGTAAGTATCAAGGTTACAAGACAGGTTTAAGGAGACCAATAGAAACTG
GGCTTGTCGAGACAGAGAAGACTCTTGCGTTTCTGATAGGCACCTATTGGTCTTACTGACATCCACTTTG
CCTTTCTCTCCACAGGTGTCCACTCCCAGTTCAATTACAGCTCTTAAGGCTAGAGTACTTAATACGACTC
ACTATAGGCTAGCCACCATGGAAGACGCCAAAAACATAAAGAAAGGCCCGGCGCCATTCTATCCGCTGGA
AGATGGAACCGCTGGAGAGCAACTGCATAAGGCTATGAAGAGATACGCCCTGGTTCCTGGAACAATTGCT
TTTACAGATGCACATATCGAGGTGGACATCACTTACGCTGAGTACTTCGAAATGTCCGTTCGGTTGGCAG
AAGCTATGAAACGATATGGGCTGAATACAAATCACAGAATCGTCGTATGCAGTGAAAACTCTCTTCAATT
CTTTATGCCGGTGTTGGGCGCGTTATTTATCGGAGTTGCAGTTGCGCCCGCGAACGACATTTATAATGAA
CGTGAATTGCTCAACAGTATGGGCATTTCGCAGCCTACCGTGGTGTTCGTTTCCAAAAAGGGGTTGCAAA
AAATTTTGAACGTGCAAAAAAAGCTCCCAATCATCCAAAAAATTATTATCATGGATTCTAAAACGGATTA
CCAGGGATTTCAGTCGATGTACACGTTCGTCACATCTCATCTACCTCCCGGTTTTAATGAATACGATTTT
GTGCCAGAGTCCTTCGATAGGGACAAGACAATTGCACTGATCATGAACTCCTCTGGATCTACTGGTCTGC
CTAAAGGTGTCGCTCTGCCTCATAGAACTGCCTGCGTGAGATTCTCGCATGCCAGAGATCCTATTTTTGG
CAATCAAATCATTCCGGATACTGCGATTTTAAGTGTTGTTCCATTCCATCACGGTTTTGGAATGTTTACT
ACACTCGGATATTTGATATGTGGATTTCGAGTCGTCTTAATGTATAGATTTGAAGAAGAGCTGTTTCTGA
GGAGCCTTCAGGATTACAAGATTCAAAGTGCGCTGCTGGTGCCAACCCTATTCTCCTTCTTCGCCAAAAG
CACTCTGATTGACAAATACGATTTATCTAATTTACACGAAATTGCTTCTGGTGGCGCTCCCCTCTCTAAG
GAAGTCGGGGAAGCGGTTGCCAAGAGGTTCCATCTGCCAGGTATCAGGCAAGGATATGGGCTCACTGAGA
CTACATCAGCTATTCTGATTACACCCGAGGGGGATGATAAACCGGGCGCGGTCGGTAAAGTTGTTCCATT
TTTTGAAGCGAAGGTTGTGGATCTGGATACCGGGAAAACGCTGGGCGTTAATCAAAGAGGCGAACTGTGT
GTGAGAGGTCCTATGATTATGTCCGGTTATGTAAACAATCCGGAAGCGACCAACGCCTTGATTGACAAGG
ATGGATGGCTACATTCTGGAGACATAGCTTACTGGGACGAAGACGAACACTTCTTCATCGTTGACCGCCT
GAAGTCTCTGATTAAGTACAAAGGCTATCAGGTGGCTCCCGCTGAATTGGAATCCATCTTGCTCCAACAC
CCCAACATCTTCGACGCAGGTGTCGCAGGTCTTCCCGACGATGACGCCGGTGAACTTCCCGCCGCCGTTG
TTGTTTTGGAGCACGGAAAGACGATGACGGAAAAAGAGATCGTGGATTACGTCGCCAGTCAAGTAACAAC
CGCGAAAAAGTTGCGCGGAGGAGTTGTGTTTGTGGACGAAGTACCGAAAGGTCTTACCGGAAAACTCGAC
GCAAGAAAAATCAGAGAGATCCTCATAAAGGCCAAGAAGGGCGGAAAGATCGCCGTGGAATTCATGTCCG
ACAGCGAGAAGCTCAACCTGGACTCGATCATCGGGCGCCTGCTGGAAGTGCAGGGCTCGCGGCCTGGCAA
GAATGTACAGCTGACAGAGAACGAGATCCGCGGTCTGTGCCTGAAATCTCGGGAGATTTTTCTGAGCCAG
CCCATTCTTCTGGAGCTGGAGGCACCCCTCAAGATCTGCGGTGACATACACGGCCAGTACTACGACCTTC
TGCGACTATTTGAGTATGGCGGTTTCCCTCCCGAGAGCAACTACCTCTTTCTGGGGGACTATGTGGACAG
GGGCAAGCAGTCCTTGGAGACCATCTGCCTGCTGCTGGCCTATAAGATCAAGTACCCCGAGAACTTCTTC
CTGCTCCGTGGGAACCACGAGTGTGCCAGCATCAACCGCATCTATGGTTTCTACGATGAGTGCAAGAGAC
GCTACAACATCAAACTGTGGAAAACCTTCACTGACTGCTTCAACTGCCTGCCCATCGCGGCCATAGTGGA
CGAAAAGATCTTCTGCTGCCACGGAGGCCTGTCCCCGGACCTGCAGTCTATGGAGCAGATTCGGCGGATC
ATGCGGCCCACAGATGTGCCTGACCAGGGCCTGCTGTGTGACCTGCTGTGGTCTGACCCTGACAAGGACG
TGCAGGGCTGGGGCGAGAACGACCGTGGCGTCTCTTTTGCCTTTGGAGCCGAGGTGGTGGCCAAGTTCCT
CCACAAGCACGACTTGGACCTCATCTGCCGAGCACACCAGGTGGTAGAAGACGGCTACGAGTTCTTTGCC
AAGCGGCAGCTGGTGACACTTTTCTCAGCTCCCAACTACTGTGGCGAGTTTGACAATGCTGGCGCCATGA
TGAGTGTGGACGAGACCCTCATGTGCTCTTTCCAGATCCTCAAGCCCGCCGACAAGAACAAGGGGAAGTA
CGGGCAGTTCAGTGGCCTGAACCCTGGAGGCCGACCCATCACCCCACCCCGCAATTCCGCCAAAGCCAAG
AAATAGTCGACCCGGGCGGCCGCTTCCCTTTAGTGAGGGTTAATGCTTCGAGCAGACATGATAAGATACA
TTGATGAGTTTGGACAAACCACAACTAGAATGCAGTGAAAAAAATGCTTTATTTGTGAAATTTGTGATGC
TATTGCTTTATTTGTAACCATTATAAGCTGCAATAAACAAGTTAACAACAACAATTGCATTCATTTTATG
TTTCAGGTTCAGGGGGAGATGTGGGAGGTTTTTTAAAGCAAGTAAAACCTCTACAAATGTGGTAAAATCC
GATAAGGATCGATCCGGGCTGGCGTAATAGCGAAGAGGCCCGCACCGATCGCCCTTCCCAACAGTTGCGC
AGCCTGAATGGCGAATGG
[124 nt withheld, positions 3589-3712]
C
[91 nt withheld, positions 3714-3804]
A
[49 nt withheld, positions 3806-3854]
CCTTTGACGTTGGAGTCCACGTTCTTT
[37 nt withheld, positions 3882-3918]
ACCCTATCTCGGTCTATTCTTTTGATTTATAAGGGATTTTGCCGATTTCGGCCTATTGGTTAAAAAATGA
GCTGATTTAACAAAAATTTAACGCGAATTTTAACAAAATATTAACGCTTACAATTTCCTGATGCGGTATT
TTCTCCTTACGCATCTGTGCGGTATTTCACACCGCATACGCGGATCTGCGCAGCACCATGGCCTGAAATA
ACCTCTGAAAGAGGAACTTGGTTAGGTACCTTCTGAGGCGGAAAGAACCAGCTGTGGAATGTGTGTCAGT
TAGGGTGTGGAAAGTCCCCAGGCTCCCCAGCAGGCAGAAGTATGCAAAGCATGCATCTCAATTAGTCAGC
AACCAGGTGTGGAAAGTCCCCAGGCTCCCCAGCAGGCAGAAGTATGCAAAGCATGCATCTCAATTAGTCA
GCAACCATAGTCCCGCCCCTAACTCCGCCCATCCCGCCCCTAACTCCGCCCAGTTCCGCCCATTCTCCGC
CCCATGGCTGACTAATTTTTTTTATTTATGCAGAGGCCGAGGCCGCCTCGGCCTCTGAGCTATTCCAGAA
GTAGTGAGGAGGCTTTTTTGGAGGCCTAGGCTTTTGCAAAAAGCTTGATTCTTCTGACACAACAGTCTCG
AACTTAAGGCTAGAGCCACCATGATTGAACAAGATGGATTGCACGCAGGTTCTCCGGCCGCTTGGGTGGA
GAGGCTATTCGGCTATGACTGGGCACAACAGACAATCGGCTGCTCTGATGCCGCCGTGTTCCGGCTGTCA
GCGCAGGGGCGCCCGGTTCTTTTTGTCAAGACCGACCTGTCCGGTGCCCTGAATGAACTGCAGGACGAGG
CAGCGCGGCTATCGTGGCTGGCCACGACGGGCGTTCCTTGCGCAGCTGTGCTCGACGTTGTCACTGAAGC
GGGAAGGGACTGGCTGCTATTGGGCGAAGTGCCGGGGCAGGATCTCCTGTCATCTCACCTTGCTCCTGCC
GAGAAAGTATCCATCATGGCTGATGCAATGCGGCGGCTGCATACGCTTGATCCGGCTACCTGCCCATTCG
ACCACCAAGCGAAACATCGCATCGAGCGAGCACGTACTCGGATGGAAGCCGGTCTTGTCGATCAGGATGA
TCTGGACGAAGAGCATCAGGGGCTCGCGCCAGCCGAACTGTTCGCCAGGCTCAAGGCGCGCATGCCCGAC
GGCGAGGATCTCGTCGTGACCCATGGCGATGCCTGCTTGCCGAATATCATGGTGGAAAATGGCCGCTTTT
CTGGATTCATCGACTGTGGCCGGCTGGGTGTGGCGGACCGCTATCAGGACATAGCGTTGGCTACCCGTGA
TATTGCTGAAGAGCTTGGCGGCGAATGGGCTGACCGCTTCCTCGTGCTTTACGGTATCGCCGCTCCCGAT
TCGCAGCGCATCGCCTTCTATCGCCTTCTTGACGAGTTCTTCTGAGCGGGACTCTGGGGTTCGAAATGAC
CGACCAAGCGACGCCCAACCTGCCATCACGATGGCCGCAATAAAATATCTTTATTTTCATTACATCTGTG
TGTTGGTTTTTTGTGTGAATCGATAGCGATAAGGATCCGCGTATGGTGCACTCTCAGTACAATCTGCTCT
GATGCCGCATAGTTAAGCCAGCCCCGACACCCGCCAACACCCGCTGACGCGCCCTGACGGGCTTGTCTGC
TCCCGGCATCCGCTTACAGACAAGCTGTGACCGTCTCCGGGAGCTGCATGTGTCAGAGGTTTTCACCGTC
ATCACCGAAACGCGCGAGACGAAAGGGCCTCGTGATACGCCTATTTTTATAGGTTAATGTCATGATAATA
ATGGTTTCTTAGACGTCAGGTGGCACTTTTCGGGGAAATGTGCGCGGAACCCCTATTTGTTTATTTTTCT
AAATACATTCAAATATGTATCCGCTCATGAGACAATAACCCTGATAAATGCTTCAATAATATTGAAAAAG
GAAGAGTATGAGTATTCAACATTTCCGTGTCGCCCTTATTCCCTTTTTTGCGGCATTTTGCCTTCCTGTT
TTTGCTCACCCAGAAACGCTGGTGAAAGTAAAAGATGCTGAAGATCAGTTGGGTGCACGAGTGGGTTACA
TCGAACTGGATCTCAACAGCGGTAAGATCCTTGAGAGTTTTCGCCCCGAAGAACGTTTTCCAATGATGAG
CACTTTTAAAGTTCTGCTATGTGGCGCGGTATTATCCCGTATTGACGCCGGGCAAGAGCAACTCGGTCGC
CGCATACACTATTCTCAGAATGACTTGGTTGAGTACTCACCAGTCACAGAAAAGCATCTTACGGATGGCA
TGACAGTAAGAGAATTATGCAGTGCTGCCATAACCATGAGTGATAACACTGCGGCCAACTTACTTCTGAC
AACGATCGGAGGACCGAAGGAGCTAACCGCTTTTTTGCACAACATGGGGGATCATGTAACTCGCCTTGAT
CGTTGGGAACCGGAGCTGAATGAAGCCATACCAAACGACGAGCGTGACACCACGATGCCTGTAGCAATGG
CAACAACGTTGCGCAAACTATTAACTGGCGAACTACTTACTCTAGCTTCCCGGCAACAATTAATAGACTG
GATGGAGGCGGATAAAGTTGCAGGACCACTTCTGCGCTCGGCCCTTCCGGCTGGCTGGTTTATTGCTGAT
AAATCTGGAGCCGGTGAGCGTGGGTCTCGCGGTATCATTGCAGCACTGGGGCCAGATGGTAAGCCCTCCC
GTATCGTAGTTATCTACACGACGGGGAGTCAGGCAACTATGGATGAACGAAATAGACAGATCGCTGAGAT
AGGTGCCTCACTGATTAAGCATTGGTAACTGTCAGACCAAGTTTACTCATATATACTTTAGATTGATTTA
AAACTTCATTTTTAATTTAAAAGGATCTAGGTGAAGATCCTTTTTGATAATCTCATGACCAAAATCCCTT
AACGTGAGTTTTCGTTCCACTGAGCGTCAGACCCCGTAGAAAAGATCAAAGGATCTTCTTGAGATCCTTT
TTTTCTGCGCGTAATCTGCTGCTTGCAAACAAAAAAACCACCGCTACCAGCGGTGGTTTGTTTGCCGGAT
CAAGAGCTACCAACTCTTTTTCCGAAGGTAACTGGCTTCAGCAGAGCGCAGATACCAAATACTGTTCTTC
TAGTGTAGCCGTAGTTAGGCCACCACTTCAAGAACTCTGTAGCACCGCCTACATACCTCGCTCTGCTAAT
CCTGTTACCAGTGGCTGCTGCCAGTGGCGATAAGTCGTGTCTTACCGGGTTGGACTCAAGACGATAGTTA
CCGGATAAGGCGCAGCGGTCGGGCTGAACGGGGGGTTCGTGCACACAGCCCAGCTTGGAGCGAACGACCT
ACACCGAACTGAGATACCTACAGCGTGAGCTATGAGAAAGCGCCACGCTTCCCGAAGGGAGAAAGGCGGA
CAGGTATCCGGTAAGCGGCAGGGTCGGAACAGGAGAGCGCACGAGGGAGCTTCCAGGGGGAAACGCCTGG
TATCTTTATAGTCCTGTCGGGTTTCGCCACCTCTGACTTGAGCGTCGATTTTTGTGATGCTCGTCAGGGG
GGCGGAGCCTATGGAAAAACGCCAGCAACGCGGCCTTTTTACGGTTCCTGGCCTTTTGCTGGCCTTTTGC
TCACATGGCTCGACAGATCTTCAATATTGGCCATTAGCCATATTATTCATTGGTTATATAGCATAAATCA
ATATTGGCTATTGGCCATTGCATACGTTGTATCTATATCATAATATGTACATTTATATTGGCTCATGTCC
AATATGACCGCCATGTTGGCATTGATTATTGACTAGTTATTAATAGTAATCAATTACGGGGTCATTAGTT
CATAGCCCATATATGGAGTTCCGCGTTACATAACTTACGGTAAATGGCCCGCCTGGCTGACCGCCCAACG
ACCCCCGCCCATTGACGTCAATAATGACGTATGTTCCCATAGTAACGCCAATAGGGACTTTCCATTGACG
TCAATGGGTGGAGTATTTACGGTAAACTGCCCACTTGGCAGTACATCAAGTGTATCATATGCCAAGTCCG
CCCCCTATTGACGTCAATGACGGTAAATGGCCCGCCTGGCATTATGCCCAGTACATGACCTTACGGGACT
TTCCTACTTGGCAGTACATCTACGTATTAGTCATCGCTATTACCATG
